>Addgene plasmid #124550 | pET28B-PU.1-ETS-S3 | addgene full sequence | sequence record 243103 | Addgene NGS Result
ATCCGGATATAGTTCCTCCTTTCAGCAAAAAACCCCTCAAGACCCGTTTAGAGGCCCCAAGGGGTTATGC
TAGTTATTGCTCAGCGGTGGCAGCAGCCAACTCAGCTTCCTTTCGGGCTTTGTTAGCAGCCGGATCTCAG
TGGTGGTGGTGGTGGTGCTCGAGTGCGGCCGCAAGCTTCGAGCCGCGCGGAACAAGATGCGGCGGAAGAC
GGCGTTCGGCTAACCCGCCACGCCCAAGAACTTCGCCGCTAAATTGATAGGTAAGTTTTTTCTTAGCCGT
CTTGTGGATAATGCCCGTTTTTCCGTAATTGCGTAAGGCGCGGGCCATTTTTTGATACGTCATCTTCTTG
CGGTTACCTTTTTGGATCCCCCAACGGTGTGCCAAAGCCTCTTTATGTTTGCTAGAGAATTGAAAAGTGC
CTTTGTCCTTATCTACCCACCAGATCGAATCTTTCATGTCTCCACTACGAAGCAAATCAAGCAAAAACTG
GTATAAACGAATCTTTTTTTTGGAACCCATGGTATATCTCCTTCTTAAAGTTAAACAAAATTATTTCTAG
AGGGGAATTGTTATCCGCTCACAATTCCCCTATAGTGAGTCGTATTAATTTCGCGGGATCGAGATCTCGA
TCCTCTACGCCGGACGCATCGTGGCCGGCATCACCGGCGCCACAGGTGCGGTTGCTGGCGCCTATATCGC
CGACATCACCGATGGGGAAGATCGGGCTCGCCACTTCGGGCTCATGAGCGCTTGTTTCGGCGTGGGTATG
GTGGCAGGCCCCGTGGCCGGGGGACTGTTGGGCGCCATCTCCTTGCATGCACCATTCCTTGCGGCGGCGG
TGCTCAACGGCCTCAACCTACTACTGGGCTGCTTCCTAATGCAGGAGTCGCATAAGGGAGAGCGTCGAGA
TCCCGGACACCATCGAATGGCGCAAAACCTTTCGCGGTATGGCATGATAGCGCCCGGAAGAGAGTCAATT
CAGGGTGGTGAATGTGAAACCAGTAACGTTATACGATGTCGCAGAGTATGCCGGTGTCTCTTATCAGACC
GTTTCCCGCGTGGTGAACCAGGCCAGCCACGTTTCTGCGAAAACGCGGGAAAAAGTGGAAGCGGCGATGG
CGGAGCTGAATTACATTCCCAACCGCGTGGCACAACAACTGGCGGGCAAACAGTCGTTGCTGATTGGCGT
TGCCACCTCCAGTCTGGCCCTGCACGCGCCGTCGCAAATTGTCGCGGCGATTAAATCTCGCGCCGATCAA
CTGGGTGCCAGCGTGGTGGTGTCGATGGTAGAACGAAGCGGCGTCGAAGCCTGTAAAGCGGCGGTGCACA
ATCTTCTCGCGCAACGCGTCAGTGGGCTGATCATTAACTATCCGCTGGATGACCAGGATGCCATTGCTGT
GGAAGCTGCCTGCACTAATGTTCCGGCGTTATTTCTTGATGTCTCTGACCAGACACCCATCAACAGTATT
ATTTTCTCCCATGAAGACGGTACGCGACTGGGCGTGGAGCATCTGGTCGCATTGGGTCACCAGCAAATCG
CGCTGTTAGCGGGCCCATTAAGTTCTGTCTCGGCGCGTCTGCGTCTGGCTGGCTGGCATAAATATCTCAC
TCGCAATCAAATTCAGCCGATAGCGGAACGGGAAGGCGACTGGAGTGCCATGTCCGGTTTTCAACAAACC
ATGCAAATGCTGAATGAGGGCATCGTTCCCACTGCGATGCTGGTTGCCAACGATCAGATGGCGCTGGGCG
CAATGCGCGCCATTACCGAGTCCGGGCTGCGCGTTGGTGCGGATATCTCGGTAGTGGGATACGACGATAC
CGAAGACAGCTCATGTTATATCCCGCCGTTAACCACCATCAAACAGGATTTTCGCCTGCTGGGGCAAACC
AGCGTGGACCGCTTGCTGCAACTCTCTCAGGGCCAGGCGGTGAAGGGCAATCAGCTGTTGCCCGTCTCAC
TGGTGAAAAGAAAAACCACCCTGGCGCCCAATACGCAAACCGCCTCTCCCCGCGCGTTGGCCGATTCATT
AATGCAGCTGGCACGACAGGTTTCCCGACTGGAAAGCGGGCAGTGAGCGCAACGCAATTAATGTAAGTTA
GCTCACTCATTAGGCACCGGGATCTCGACCGATGCCCTTGAGAGCCTTCAACCCAGTCAGCTCCTTCCGG
TGGGCGCGGGGCATGACTATCGTCGCCGCACTTATGACTGTCTTCTTTATCATGCAACTCGTAGGACAGG
TGCCGGCAGCGCTCTGGGTCATTTTCGGCGAGGACCGCTTTCGCTGGAGCGCGACGATGATCGGCCTGTC
GCTTGCGGTATTCGGAATCTTGCACGCCCTCGCTCAAGCCTTCGTCACTGGTCCCGCCACCAAACGTTTC
GGCGAGAAGCAGGCCATTATCGCCGGCATGGCGGCCCCACGGGTGCGCATGATCGTGCTCCTGTCGTTGA
GGACCCGGCTAGGCTGGCGGGGTTGCCTTACTGGTTAGCAGAATGAATCACCGATACGCGAGCGAACGTG
AAGCGACTGCTGCTGCAAAACGTCTGCGACCTGAGCAACAACATGAATGGTCTTCGGTTTCCGTGTTTCG
TAAAGTCTGGAAACGCGGAAGTCAGCGCCCTGCACCATTATGTTCCGGATCTGCATCGCAGGATGCTGCT
GGCTACCCTGTGGAACACCTACATCTGTATTAACGAAGCGCTGGCATTGACCCTGAGTGATTTTTCTCTG
GTCCCGCCGCATCCATACCGCCAGTTGTTTACCCTCACAACGTTCCAGTAACCGGGCATGTTCATCATCA
GTAACCCGTATCGTGAGCATCCTCTCTCGTTTCATCGGTATCATTACCCCCATGAACAGAAATCCCCCTT
ACACGGAGGCATCAGTGACCAAACAGGAAAAAACCGCCCTTAACATGGCCCGCTTTATCAGAAGCCAGAC
ATTAACGCTTCTGGAGAAACTCAACGAGCTGGACGCGGATGAACAGGCAGACATCTGTGAATCGCTTCAC
GACCACGCTGATGAGCTTTACCGCAGCTGCCTCGCGCGTTTCGGTGATGACGGTGAAAACCTCTGACACA
TGCAGCTCCCGGAGACGGTCACAGCTTGTCTGTAAGCGGATGCCGGGAGCAGACAAGCCCGTCAGGGCGC
GTCAGCGGGTGTTGGCGGGTGTCGGGGCGCAGCCATGACCCAGTCACGTAGCGATAGCGGAGTGTATACT
GGCTTAACTATGCGGCATCAGAGCAGATTGTACTGAGAGTGCACCATTGCGGTGTGAAATACCGCACAGA
TGCGTAAGGAGAAAATACCGCATCAGGCGCTCTTCCGCTTCCTCGCTCACTGACTCGCTGCGCTCGGTCG
TTCGGCTGCGGCGAGCGGTATCAGCTCACTCAAAGGCGGTAATACGGTTATCCACAGAATCAGGGGATAA
CGCAGGAAAGAACATGTGAGCAAAAGGCCAGCAAAAGGCCAGGAACCGTAAAAAGGCCGCGTTGCTGGCG
TTTTTCCATAGGCTCCGCCCCCCTGACGAGCATCACAAAAATCGACGCTCAAGTCAGAGGTGGCGAAACC
CGACAGGACTATAAAGATACCAGGCGTTTCCCCCTGGAAGCTCCCTCGTGCGCTCTCCTGTTCCGACCCT
GCCGCTTACCGGATACCTGTCCGCCTTTCTCCCTTCGGGAAGCGTGGCGCTTTCTCATAGCTCACGCTGT
AGGTATCTCAGTTCGGTGTAGGTCGTTCGCTCCAAGCTGGGCTGTGTGCACGAACCCCCCGTTCAGCCCG
ACCGCTGCGCCTTATCCGGTAACTATCGTCTTGAGTCCAACCCGGTAAGACACGACTTATCGCCACTGGC
AGCAGCCACTGGTAACAGGATTAGCAGAGCGAGGTATGTAGGCGGTGCTACAGAGTTCTTGAAGTGGTGG
CCTAACTACGGCTACACTAGAAGGACAGTATTTGGTATCTGCGCTCTGCTGAAGCCAGTTACCTTCGGAA
AAAGAGTTGGTAGCTCTTGATCCGGCAAACAAACCACCGCTGGTAGCGGTGGTTTTTTTGTTTGCAAGCA
GCAGATTACGCGCAGAAAAAAAGGATCTCAAGAAGATCCTTTGATCTTTTCTACGGGGTCTGACGCTCAG
TGGAACGAAAACTCACGTTAAGGGATTTTGGTCATGAACAATAAAACTGTCTGCTTACATAAACAGTAAT
ACAAGGGGTGTTATGAGCCATATTCAACGGGAAACGTCTTGCTCTAGGCCGCGATTAAATTCCAACATGG
ATGCTGATTTATATGGGTATAAATGGGCTCGCGATAATGTCGGGCAATCAGGTGCGACAATCTATCGATT
GTATGGGAAGCCCGATGCGCCAGAGTTGTTTCTGAAACATGGCAAAGGTAGCGTTGCCAATGATGTTACA
GATGAGATGGTCAGACTAAACTGGCTGACGGAATTTATGCCTCTTCCGACCATCAAGCATTTTATCCGTA
CTCCTGATGATGCATGGTTACTCACCACTGCGATCCCCGGGAAAACAGCATTCCAGGTATTAGAAGAATA
TCCTGATTCAGGTGAAAATATTGTTGATGCGCTGGCAGTGTTCCTGCGCCGGTTGCATTCGATTCCTGTT
TGTAATTGTCCTTTTAACAGCGATCGCGTATTTCGTCTCGCTCAGGCGCAATCACGAATGAATAACGGTT
TGGTTGATGCGAGTGATTTTGATGACGAGCGTAATGGCTGGCCTGTTGAACAAGTCTGGAAAGAAATGCA
TAAACTTTTGCCATTCTCACCGGATTCAGTCGTCACTCATGGTGATTTCTCACTTGATAACCTTATTTTT
GACGAGGGGAAATTAATAGGTTGTATTGATGTTGGACGAGTCGGAATCGCAGACCGATACCAGGATCTTG
CCATCCTATGGAACTGCCTCGGTGAGTTTTCTCCTTCATTACAGAAACGGCTTTTTCAAAAATATGGTAT
TGATAATCCTGATATGAATAAATTGCAGTTTCATTTGATGCTCGATGAGTTTTTCTAAGAATTAATTCAT
GAGCGGATACATATTTGAATGTATTTAGAAAAATAAACAAATAGGGGTTCCGCGCACATTTCCCCGAAAA
GTGCCACCTAAATTGTAAGCGTTAATATTTTGTTAAAATTCGCGTTAAATTTTTGTTAAATCAGCTCATT
TTTTAACCAATAGGCCGAAATCGGCAAAATCCCTTATAAATCAAAAGAATAGACCGAGATAGGGT
[37 nt withheld, positions 5246-5282]
AAAGAACGTGGACTCCAACGTCAAAGG
[49 nt withheld, positions 5310-5358]
T
[91 nt withheld, positions 5360-5450]
G
[124 nt withheld, positions 5452-5575]
CCCATTCGCCA
Features (pLannotate 1.2.2; 19 found; start..end, strand, type, name):
     26..73      -  terminator     T7 terminator: transcription terminator for bacteriophage T7 RNA polymerase
     81..130     -  CDS            SET1 (fragment): solubility-enhancement tag derived from T7 phage gene 10B
    140..157     -  CDS            9xHis (fragment): 9xHis affinity tag
    197..517     -  CDS            Spi1 (fragment): SPI1_MOUSE - Also known as Sfpi-1, Sfpi1. Experimental evidence at protein level: Swiss-Prot protein existence level 1. Binds to the PU-box, a purine-rich DNA sequence (5'-GAGGAA- 3') that can act as a lymphoid-specific enhancer. This protein is a transcriptional activator that may be specifically involved in the differentiation or activation of macrophages or B-cells. Also binds RNA and may modulate pre-mRNA splicing. From Mus musculus (Mouse).
    527..549     -  RBS            RBS: efficient ribosome binding site from bacteriophage T7 gene 10 (Olins and Rangwala, 1989)
    564..588     -  protein_bind   lac operator: The lac repressor binds to the lac operator to inhibit transcription in E. coli. This inhibition can be relieved by adding lactose or isopropyl-β-D-thiogalactopyranoside (IPTG). lac repressor encoded by lacI
    589..607     -  promoter       T7 promoter: promoter for bacteriophage T7 RNA polymerase
    629..908     +  CDS            TcR (fragment): tetracycline efflux protein; tet; confers resistance to tetracycline
    916..993     +  promoter       lacI promoter: lacI
    994..2076    +  CDS            lacI: lac repressor; lacI; The lac repressor binds to the lac operator to inhibit transcription in E. coli. This inhibition can be relieved by adding lactose or isopropyl-β-D-thiogalactopyranoside (IPTG).
   2089..2110    +  protein_bind   CAP binding site: CAP binding activates transcription in the presence of cAMP. E. coli catabolite activator protein
   2125..2416    +  CDS            TcR (fragment): tetracycline efflux protein; tet; confers resistance to tetracycline
   2488..2868    -  CDS            YPB1_ECOLX: Protein predicted: Swiss-Prot protein existence level 4. From Escherichia coli.
   2885..3076    +  CDS            rop: Rop protein, which maintains plasmids at low copy number; rop
   3178..3317    +  misc_feature   bom: basis of mobility region from pBR322
   3503..4091    -  rep_origin     ori: high-copy-number ColE1/pMB1/pBR322/pUC origin of replication
   4213..5028    +  CDS            KanR: aminoglycoside phosphotransferase; aph(3')-Ia; confers resistance to kanamycin in bacteria or G418 (Geneticin®) in eukaryotes
   5037..5094    -  promoter       AmpR promoter (fragment): bla
   5147..5575    -  rep_origin     f1 ori (sequence partly withheld): f1 bacteriophage origin of replication; arrow indicates direction of (+) strand synthesis
