[The description below was written by a language model from this plasmid's Addgene catalogue record and pLannotate feature annotations shown in this document.]
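Description:
pET28B-PU.1-ETS-S3 is a bacterial expression plasmid built on the Novagen pET28b backbone for producing a chimeric ETS DNA-binding domain in E. coli. The insert encodes the ETS domain of mouse PU.1 (Spi1, residues 167-272) in which residues 242 to 246 have been replaced with the corresponding sequence from mouse Ets-1, so that the S3 element of Ets-1 sits within the PU.1 scaffold. It was cloned between NcoI and HindIII, both of which are retained. This placement bypasses the vector's N-terminal tag region and puts the coding sequence in frame with the C-terminal 6xHis tag for metal-affinity purification.

Expression follows the standard pET arrangement. A T7 promoter with an adjacent lac operator, followed by the T7 gene 10 ribosome binding site, drives the insert, and a T7 terminator closes the unit. The plasmid-borne lacI gene supplies repressor, so transcription stays low until induced with IPTG in a host that provides T7 RNA polymerase, such as the BL21(DE3) strain listed in the record. The plasmid replicates from a pBR322-type origin accompanied by rop and bom, consistent with its low-copy designation. It is selected with kanamycin and also carries an f1 origin. The short tetracycline-resistance, SET1 and other fragment annotations in the feature table appear to be backbone remnants or annotation artefacts rather than functional parts.

The sequenced record is 5,586 nt, somewhat shorter than the roughly 5,800 bp listed in the catalogue. The associated work used such PU.1/Ets-1 chimeras to map interfacial hydration in ETS domain–DNA complexes, so the purified protein is presumably intended for biophysical DNA-binding studies.
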