Addgene plasmid #124550: pET28B-PU.1-ETS-S3
Purpose: Chimeric ETS domain: S3 of Ets-1 in PU.1 scaffold
Depositing lab: Gregory Poon. Depositing organization: Georgia State University. Publication: Mapping interfacial hydration in ETS-family transcription factor complexes with DNA: a chimeric approach. Albrecht AV, Kim HM, Poon GMK. Nucleic Acids Res. 2018 Nov 16;46(20):10577-10588. doi: 10.1093/nar/gky894. PubMed 30295801.
Backbone
  Vector backbone: pET28b
  Backbone manufacturer: Novagen
  Backbone size w/o insert (bp): 5369
  Total vector size (bp): 5800
  Vector type: Bacterial Expression
Growth in bacteria
  Bacterial resistance: Kanamycin, 50 μg/mL
  Growth temperature: 37°C
  Growth strain: BL21(DE3)
  Copy number: Low Copy
Gene/Insert
  Gene/Insert name: PU.1 ETS domain (residues 167-272)
  Species: M. musculus (mouse)
  Insert size (bp): 333
  Mutation: Residues 242 to 246 replaced with corresponding sequence from murine Ets-1
  Entrez Gene: Ets1 (a.k.a. D230050P06, Ets-1, Tpl1, p54, vs); Spi1 (a.k.a. Dis-1, Dis1, PU.1, Sfpi-1, Sfpi1, Spi-1, Tcfpu1, Tfpu.1)
  Tag / fusion protein: 6xHis tag (C terminal on insert)
  Cloning method: Restriction Enzyme; 5′ cloning site NcoI (not destroyed); 3′ cloning site HindIII (not destroyed)
  Sequencing primers: 5′ T7 promoter; 3′ T7 terminator
Terms and licenses: Academic/Nonprofit Terms; Industry Terms: Not Available to Industry
How to cite: pET28B-PU.1-ETS-S3 was a gift from Gregory Poon (Addgene plasmid # 124550 ; http://n2t.net/addgene:124550 ; RRID:Addgene_124550)
