>Addgene plasmid #124550 | pET28B-PU.1-ETS-S3 | depositor partial sequence | sequence record 237672 | T7 promoter
NNNNNNNGNNNNNTNNNCNCTNNANTANTTTNGTTNAACTTTAAGAAGGAGATATACCATGGGTTCCAAA
AAAAAGATTCGTTTATACCAGTTTTTGCTTGATTTGCTTCGTAGTGGAGACATGAAAGATTCGATCTGGT
GGGTAGATAAGGACAAAGGCACTTTTCAATTCTCTAGCAAACATAAAGAGGCTTTGGCACACCGTTGGGG
GATCCAAAAAGGTAACCGCAAGAAGATGACGTATCAAAAAATGGCCCGCGCCTTACGCAATTACGGAAAA
ACGGGCATTATCCACAAGACGGCTAAGAAAAAACTTACCTATCAATTTAGCGGCGAAGTTCTTGGGCGTG
GCGGGTTAGCCGAACGCCGTCTTCCGCCGCATCTTGTTCCGCGCGGCTCGAAGCTTGCGGCCGCACTCGA
GCACCACCACCACCACCACTGAGATCCGGCTGCTAACAAAGCCCGAAAGGAAGCTGAGTTGGCTGCTGCC
ACCGCTGAGCAATAACTAGCATAACCCCTTGGGGCCTCTAAACGGGTCTTGAGGGGTTTTTTGCTGAAAG
GAGGAACTATATCCGGATTGGCGAATGGG
[124 nt withheld, positions 590-713]
C
[91 nt withheld, positions 715-805]
A
[49 nt withheld, positions 807-855]
CCTTTGACGTTGGAGTCCACGTTCTTT
[37 nt withheld, positions 883-919]
ACCCTATCTCGGTCTATTCTTTTGATTTATAAGGGATTTTGCCGATTTCGGCCTATTGGTTAAAAANTGA
GCTGATTTAACAAAAATTTAACGCGAATTTTAACAAAATATTAACGCTTACAATTTAGGTGGCACTTTTC
GGGGAAATGTGCGCGGAACCCNTATTTGTTTATTTTTCTAAATACATTCAAATATGTATCCGCTCATGAA
TTAATTCTTAGAAAANCTCATCGAGCATCAAATGAANCTGCCATTTATTCNNATCAGGATTATCCATACC
ATATTTTTGAAAANGCCGTTNNNGTTATGAANGANAATACTCACCGAGGCAGTTCCNAANGANGGNAGAN
TCTGGNNNCGGNNTGNNATTCCGANNNTCCAAANTCAANCAACCANNNAATTNCTCNNNCNANNNNTANN
NNNNNNNNGTANANNCNNNNNNNGTACNNNNGANCNGGNNAATANGNAANNNTTNNNCNNATTTTNNNNN
NTNGNNCAGNNNCANCNNNNNNNNNNCNTCAANCNNNNNNNNANNNNNNNNNTNATNNNN
